>Addgene plasmid #194480 | pAS157 | addgene full sequence | sequence record 381826 | Addgene NGS Result
GTCGGTCTCATATGCTCGAGAAAAAAATGGAGCGCCCCTTCCAGTGTCGCATTTGCATGCGGAACTTTTC
GAGAAATTTCATTTTGCAAAGACATACCCGTACTCATACCGGTGAAAAACCGTTTCAGTGTCGGATCTGT
ATGCGAAATTTCTCCGATAGAGCTAATTTGAGAAGACATCTACGTACGCACACCGGCGAGAAGCCATTCC
AATGCCGAATATGCATGCGCAACTTCAGTAGACATGATCAATTGACTAGACACCTAAAAACCCACCTGAG
AGGAGATGGTGCTGGATTGATTGATATCGATAACCTGGAAGCTCGAAAAACAAAGAAAAAAATAAAAGGA
ATTCAGCAGGCCACTACAGGAGTCTCACAAGAAACCTCTGAAAATCCTGGTAACAAAACAATAGTTCCTG
CAACGTTACCACAACTCACCCCTACCCTGGTGTCACTGTTGGAGGTTATTGAACCTGAAGTGTTATATGC
AGGATATGATAGCTCTGTTCCAGACTCAACTTGGAGGATCATGACTACGCTCAACATGTTAGGAGGGCGG
CAAGTGATTGCAGCAGTGAAATGGGCAAAGGCAATACCAGGTTTCAGGAACTTACACCTGGATGACCAAA
TGACCCTACTGCAGTACTCCTGGATGTTTCTTATGGCATTTGCTCTGGGGTGGAGATCATATAGACAACC
AAGTGCAAACCTGCTGTGTTTTGCTCCTGATCTGATTATTAATGAGCAGAGAATGACTCTACCCTGCATG
TACGACCAATGTAAACACATGCTGTATGTTTCCTCTGAGTTACACAGGCTTCAGGTATCTTATGAAGAGT
ATCTCTGTATGAAAACCTTACTGCTTCTCTCTTCAGTTCCTAAGGACGGTCTGAAGAGCCAAGAGCTATT
TGATGAAATTAGAATGACCTACATCAAAGAGCTAGGAAAAGCCATTGTCAAGAGGGAAGGAAACTCCAGC
CAGAACTGGCAGCGGTTTTATCAACTGACAAAACTCTTGGATTCTATGCATGAAGTGGTTGAAAATCTCC
TTAACTATTGCTTCCAAACATTTTTGGATAAGACCATGAGTATTGAATTCCCCGAGATGTTAGCTGAAAT
CATCACCAATCAGATACCAAAATACTCAAACGGAAATATCAAAAAACTTCTGTTTCATCAAAAGGGCGAC
GGAGCAGGCTTAATAAATGCTAGCATGACGGTCGACCATGATTTCAATAGCGAAGATATTTTATTCCCCA
TAGAAAGCATGAGTAGTATACAATACGTGGAGAATAATAACCCAAATAATATTAACAACGATGTTATCCC
GTATTCTCTAGATATCAAAAACACTGTCTTAGATAGTGCGGATCTCAATGACATTCAAAATCAAGAAACT
TCACTGAATTTGGGGCTTCCTCCACTATCTTTCGACTCTCCACTGCCCGTAACGGAAACGATACCATCCA
CTACCGATAACAGCTTGCATTTGAAAGCTGATAGCAACAAAAATCGCGATGCAAGAACTATTGAAAATGA
TAGTGAAATTAAGAGTACTAATAATGCTAGTGGCTCTGGGGCAAATCAATACACAACTCTTACTTCACCT
TATCCTATGAACGACATTTTGTACAACATGAACAATCCGTTACAATCACCGTCACCTTCATCGGTACCTC
AAAATCCGACTATAAATCCTCCCATAAATACAGCAAGTAACGAAACTAATTTATCGCCTCAAACTTCAAA
TGGTAATGAAACTCTTATATCTCCACGAGCCCAACAACATACGTCCATTAAAGATAATCGTCTGTCCTTA
CCTAATGGTGCTAATTCGAATCTTTTCATTGACACTAACCCAAACAATTTGAACGAAAAACTAAGAAATC
AATTGAACTCAGATACAAATTCATATTCTAACTCCATTTCTAATTCAAACTCCAATTCTACGGGTAATTT
AAATTCCAGTTATTTTAATTCACTGAACATAGACTCCATGCTAGATGATTACGTTTCTAGTGATCTCTTA
TTGAATGATGATGATGATGACACTAATTTATCACGCCGAAGATTTAGCGACGTTATAACAAACCAAGAGC
TCTAAGGGCCCATCCTGAGACCAGACCAATAAAAAACGCCCGGCGGCAACCGAGCGTTCTGAACAAATCC
AGATGGAGTTCTGAGGTCATTACTGGATCTATCAACAGGAGTCCAAGCGAGCTCGATATCAAATTACGCC
CCGCCCTGCCACTCATCGCAGTACTGTTGTAATTCATTAAGCATTCTGCCGACATGGAAGCCATCACAAA
CGGCATGATGAACCTGAATCGCCAGCGGCATCAGCACCTTGTCGCCTTGCGTATAATATTTGCCCATGGT
GAAAACGGGGGCGAAGAAGTTGTCCATATTGGCCACGTTTAAATCAAAACTGGTGAAACTCACCCAGGGA
TTGGCTGAAACGAAAAACATATTCTCAATAAACCCTTTAGGGAAATAGGCCAGGTTTTCACCGTAACACG
CCACATCTTGCGAATATATGTGTAGAAACTGCCGGAAATCGTCGTGGTATTCACTCCAGAGCGATGAAAA
CGTTTCAGTTTGCTCATGGAAAACGGTGTAACAAGGGTGAACACTATCCCATATCACCAGCTCACCGTCT
TTCATTGCCATACGAAATTCCGGATGAGCATTCATCAGGCGGGCAAGAATGTGAATAAAGGCCGGATAAA
ACTTGTGCTTATTTTTCTTTACGGTCTTTAAAAAGGCCGTAATATCCAGCTGAACGGTCTGGTTATAGGT
ACATTGAGCAACTGACTGAAATGCCTCAAAATGTTCTTTACGATGCCATTGGGATATATCAACGGTGGTA
TATCCAGTGATTTTTTTCTCCATTTTAGCTTCCTTAGCTCCTGAAAATCTCGATAACTCAAAAAATACGC
CCGGTAGTGATCTTATTTCATTATGGTGAAAGTTGGAACCTCTTACGTGCCCGATCAATCATGACCAAAA
TCCCTTAACGTGAGTTTTCGTTCCACTGAGCGTCAGACCCCGTAGAAAAGATCAAAGGATCTTCTTGAGA
TCCTTTTTTTCTGCGCGTAATCTGCTGCTTGCAAACAAAAAAACCACCGCTACCAGCGGTGGTTTGTTTG
CCGGATCAAGAGCTACCAACTCTTTTTCCGAAGGTAACTGGCTTCAGCAGAGCGCAGATACCAAATACTG
TTCTTCTAGTGTAGCCGTAGTTAGGCCACCACTTCAAGAACTCTGTAGCACCGCCTACATACCTCGCTCT
GCTAATCCTGTTACCAGTGGCTGCTGCCAGTGGCGATAAGTCGTGTCTTACCGGGTTGGACTCAAGACGA
TAGTTACCGGATAAGGCGCAGCGGTCGGGCTGAACGGGGGGTTCGTGCACACAGCCCAGCTTGGAGCGAA
CGACCTACACCGAACTGAGATACCTACAGCGTGAGCTATGAGAAAGCGCCACGCTTCCCGAAGGGAGAAA
GGCGGACAGGTATCCGGTAAGCGGCAGGGTCGGAACAGGAGAGCGCACGAGGGAGCTTCCAGGGGGAAAC
GCCTGGTATCTTTATAGTCCTGTCGGGTTTCGCCACCTCTGACTTGAGCGTCGATTTTTGTGATGCTCGT
CAGGGGGGCGGAGCCTATGGAAAAACGCCAGCAACGCGGCCTTTTTACGGTTCCTGGCCTTTTGCTGGCC
TTTTGCTCACATGTTCTTTCCTGCGTTATCCCCTGATTCTGTGGATAACCGTA
Features (pLannotate 1.2.2; 7 found; start..end, strand, type, name):
    312..1184    +  CDS            NR3C1 (fragment): GCR_HUMAN - Also known as GRL. Experimental evidence at protein level: Swiss-Prot protein existence level 1. [Isoform Alpha-D3]: Has lowest transcriptional activation activity of all isoforms created by alternative initiation (PubMed:15866175, PubMed:23820903). Has transcriptional repression activity (PubMed:23303127). From Homo sapiens (Human).
   1215..2096    +  CDS            MSN2 (fragment): MSN2_YEAST - Experimental evidence at protein level: Swiss-Prot protein existence level 1. Positive transcriptional factor that acts as a component of the stress responsive system. Recognizes and binds to the stress response element (STRE) which is involved in the response to various forms of stress (heat, oxidative, osmotic, etc.). Involved in the regulation of the CTT1, DDR2, HSP12 genes. May be regulated via WHI2- PSR1 complex phosphatase activity. From Saccharomyces cerevisiae (strain ATCC 204508 / S288c) (Baker's yeast).
   2129..2163    -  terminator     lambda t0 terminator: minimal transcription terminator from phage lambda (Scholtissek and Grosse, 1987)
   2237..2893    -  CDS            cat: CAT_ECOLX - Experimental evidence at protein level: Swiss-Prot protein existence level 1. This enzyme is an effector of chloramphenicol resistance in bacteria. From Escherichia coli. This protein is used as a marker in many commonly used cloning vectors, such as pACYC184.
   2894..2991    -  promoter       cat promoter: promoter of the E. coli cat gene encoding chloramphenicol acetyltransferase
   3075..3663    +  rep_origin     ori: high-copy-number ColE1/pMB1/pBR322/pUC origin of replication
   3760..107     +  CDS            ZNF496 (fragment) (across the origin): ZN496_HUMAN - Also known as ZKSCAN17. Experimental evidence at protein level: Swiss-Prot protein existence level 1. DNA-binding transcription factor that can both act as an activator and a repressor. From Homo sapiens (Human).
