[The description below was written by a language model from this plasmid's Addgene catalogue record and pLannotate feature annotations shown in this document.]
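Description:
pAS157 is a small, high-copy E. coli part plasmid (3,763 bp) from a synthetic-biology toolkit for precise, multigene control in Saccharomyces cerevisiae. It is built on the pYKT001 entry backbone, a minimal 1.7 kb vector that consists of a ColE1/pUC-type origin of replication and a chloramphenicol acetyltransferase (cat) gene driven by its native promoter and followed by a lambda t0 terminator. The plasmid is therefore selected with chloramphenicol. The feature table shows no yeast origin, yeast marker, promoter or terminator. This fits a storage vector for a single modular part rather than a plasmid meant to function in yeast by itself.

The roughly 2.1 kb synthetic insert, synGR, is catalogued as a "Part 3" element, a designation that in hierarchical yeast assembly schemes usually marks the coding-sequence position. It was cloned through BsmBI sites that were destroyed in the process, as is typical of Golden Gate-style domestication. Annotation detects three segments on the same strand. The first is a short stretch resembling a human zinc-finger protein (matched to ZNF496), which most likely represents an engineered zinc-finger DNA-binding domain rather than that gene itself. It is followed by a fragment of the human glucocorticoid receptor NR3C1 and a fragment of the yeast stress-response transcriptional activator Msn2. This layout suggests a chimeric synthetic transcription factor in which the receptor fragment could confer ligand-dependent control and the Msn2 fragment activation. However, the record does not state the domain boundaries, the inducing ligand or the target operator sequence. The part is presumably intended to be combined with promoter and terminator parts to make yeast expression cassettes.
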