Addgene plasmid #194480: pAS157
Purpose: synGR Part (Part 3)
Depositing lab: Ahmad Khalil. Depositing organization: Boston University Main Campus. Publication: A Toolkit for Precise, Multigene Control in Saccharomyces cerevisiae. Sanford A, Kiriakov S, Khalil AS. ACS Synth Biol. 2022 Nov 11. doi: 10.1021/acssynbio.2c00423. PubMed 36367334.
Backbone
  Vector backbone: pYKT001
  Backbone size w/o insert (bp): 1658
  Total vector size (bp): 3763
  Vector type: Synthetic Biology
Growth in bacteria
  Bacterial resistance: Chloramphenicol, 25 μg/mL
  Growth temperature: 37°C
  Growth strain: DH5alpha
  Copy number: High Copy
Gene/Insert
  Gene/Insert name: synGR (Part 3)
  Species: Synthetic
  Insert size (bp): 2105
  Cloning method: Restriction Enzyme; 5′ cloning site BsmBI (destroyed during cloning); 3′ cloning site BsmBI (destroyed during cloning)
  Sequencing primers: 5′ GAGCCTATGGAAAAACGCCA; 3′ ATTTGCCCATGGTGAAAACG
Terms and licenses: Academic/Nonprofit Terms; Industry Terms: Not Available to Industry
How to cite: pAS157 was a gift from Ahmad Khalil (Addgene plasmid # 194480 ; http://n2t.net/addgene:194480 ; RRID:Addgene_194480)
